Addgene plasmid #111917: ymScarlet
Purpose: yeast optimized mScarlet
Depositing lab: Patrick Lajoie. Depositing organization: University of Western Ontario. Publication: Polyglutamine toxicity assays highlight the advantages of mScarlet for imaging in Saccharomyces cerevisiae. Albakri MB, Jiang Y, Genereaux J, Lajoie P. F1000Res. 2018 Aug 10;7:1242. doi: 10.12688/f1000research.15829.2. eCollection 2018. PubMed 30631438.
Backbone
  Vector backbone: P415 GPD
  Backbone manufacturer: ATCC
  Backbone size w/o insert (bp): 6902
  Total vector size (bp): 7601
  Vector type: Yeast Expression
  Selectable markers: LEU2
Growth in bacteria
  Bacterial resistance: Ampicillin, 100 μg/mL
  Growth temperature: 37°C
  Growth strain: DH5alpha
  Copy number: High Copy
Gene/Insert
  Gene/Insert name: ymScarlet
  Insert size (bp): 699
  Promoter: GPD
  Cloning method: Restriction Enzyme; 5′ cloning site SpeI (not destroyed); 3′ cloning site SalI (not destroyed)
  Sequencing primers: 5′ GPD; 3′ CYC1
Terms and licenses: Academic/Nonprofit Terms; Industry Terms: Not Available to Industry
How to cite: ymScarlet was a gift from Patrick Lajoie (Addgene plasmid # 111917 ; http://n2t.net/addgene:111917 ; RRID:Addgene_111917)
