[The description below was written by a language model from this plasmid's Addgene catalogue record and pLannotate feature annotations shown in this document.]
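Description:
ymScarlet is a yeast expression plasmid built on the p415 GPD backbone, a yeast–E. coli shuttle vector. It carries a coding sequence for the red fluorescent protein mScarlet that has been codon-optimized for Saccharomyces cerevisiae. The roughly 700 bp insert was cloned between SpeI and SalI sites, both of which are retained. It lies downstream of the strong constitutive GPD (TDH3/GAP, glyceraldehyde-3-phosphate dehydrogenase) promoter and upstream of the CYC1 transcription terminator. The record lists no fusion partner, tag or targeting signal, so the plasmid appears to express the free fluorescent protein.

In yeast, the plasmid is maintained through a CEN6/ARS element, which provides autonomous replication and centromere-based segregation at low copy number. Selection uses the LEU2 auxotrophic marker, expressed from its own promoter, in leucine-deficient hosts. In E. coli it replicates at high copy from a ColE1/pUC-type origin and is selected with ampicillin through the β-lactamase gene. An f1 origin is also present. The T3 and T7 promoters, lac promoter/operator elements and lacZα fragment flanking the expression cassette are remnants of the pBluescript-style cloning region from which this vector series was derived. The short lacI, rop, bom and yeast gene fragments annotated elsewhere are likewise backbone remnants, not functional parts.

The sequenced record is 7,550 nt, slightly shorter than the catalogued total of about 7.6 kb. The associated work assessed mScarlet for imaging in S. cerevisiae, including polyglutamine toxicity assays. The plasmid is therefore suited to use as a constitutive red fluorescence control or as a source of the yeast-optimized mScarlet sequence for building fusion constructs.
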