Features (pLannotate 1.2.2; 22 found; start..end, strand, type, name):
      1..589     +  rep_origin     ori: high-copy-number ColE1/pMB1/pBR322/pUC origin of replication
    772..864     +  CDS            lacI (fragment): lac repressor; lacI; The lac repressor binds to the lac operator to inhibit transcription in E. coli. This inhibition can be relieved by adding lactose or isopropyl-β-D-thiogalactopyranoside (IPTG).
    877..898     +  protein_bind   CAP binding site: CAP binding activates transcription in the presence of cAMP. E. coli catabolite activator protein
    913..943     +  promoter       lac promoter: promoter for the E. coli lac operon
    951..967     +  protein_bind   lac operator: The lac repressor binds to the lac operator to inhibit transcription in E. coli. This inhibition can be relieved by adding lactose or isopropyl-β-D-thiogalactopyranoside (IPTG). lac repressor encoded by lacI
   1012..1030    +  promoter       T3 promoter: promoter for bacteriophage T3 RNA polymerase
   1055..1698    +  promoter       GAP promoter: S. cerevisiae TDH3; promoter for glyceraldehyde-3-phosphate dehydrogenase
   1722..2417    +  CDS            mScarlet: mScarlet is a basic (constitutively fluorescent) red fluorescent protein published in 2016, derived from synthetic construct. It has moderate acid sensitivity.
   2433..2680    +  terminator     CYC1 terminator: S. cerevisiae CYC1; transcription terminator for CYC1
   2699..2717    -  promoter       T7 promoter: promoter for bacteriophage T7 RNA polymerase
   2725..2880    +  CDS            lacZα (fragment): LacZα fragment of β-galactosidase; lacZ fragment
   2884..3312    +  rep_origin     f1 ori (sequence partly withheld): f1 bacteriophage origin of replication; arrow indicates direction of (+) strand synthesis
   3340..3392    -  misc_feature   bom (fragment): basis of mobility region from pBR322
   3423..3500    +  CDS            YO192_YEAST (fragment): Experimental evidence at protein level: Swiss-Prot protein existence level 1. From Saccharomyces cerevisiae (strain ATCC 204508 / S288c) (Baker's yeast).
   3640..4047    +  promoter       LEU2 promoter: S. cerevisiae LEU2
   4048..5142    +  CDS            LEU2: 3-isopropylmalate dehydrogenase, required for leucine biosynthesis; S. cerevisiae LEU2; yeast auxotrophic marker
   5504..5620    -  CDS            NFS1 (fragment): NFS1_YEAST - Also known as SPL1 From Saccharomyces cerevisiae (strain ATCC 204508 / S288c) (Baker's yeast).
   5619..5669    -  misc_feature   bom (fragment): basis of mobility region from pBR322
   5771..5806    -  CDS            rop (fragment): Rop protein, which maintains plasmids at low copy number; rop
   5875..6378    -  misc_feature   CEN/ARS: S. cerevisiae CEN6 centromere fused to an autonomously replicating sequence
   6415..6519    +  promoter       AmpR promoter: bla
   6520..7380    +  CDS            AmpR: β-lactamase; bla; confers resistance to ampicillin, carbenicillin, and related antibiotics
>Addgene plasmid #111917 | ymScarlet | addgene full sequence | sequence record 219792 | Addgene NGS Result
TTGAGATCCTTTTTTTCTGCGCGTAATCTGCTGCTTGCAAACAAAAAAACCACCGCTACCAGCGGTGGTT
TGTTTGCCGGATCAAGAGCTACCAACTCTTTTTCCGAAGGTAACTGGCTTCAGCAGAGCGCAGATACCAA
ATACTGTTCTTCTAGTGTAGCCGTAGTTAGGCCACCACTTCAAGAACTCTGTAGCACCGCCTACATACCT
CGCTCTGCTAATCCTGTTACCAGTGGCTGCTGCCAGTGGCGATAAGTCGTGTCTTACCGGGTTGGACTCA
AGACGATAGTTACCGGATAAGGCGCAGCGGTCGGGCTGAACGGGGGGTTCGTGCACACAGCCCAGCTTGG
AGCGAACGACCTACACCGAACTGAGATACCTACAGCGTGAGCTATGAGAAAGCGCCACGCTTCCCGAAGG
GAGAAAGGCGGACAGGTATCCGGTAAGCGGCAGGGTCGGAACAGGAGAGCGCACGAGGGAGCTTCCAGGG
GGAAACGCCTGGTATCTTTATAGTCCTGTCGGGTTTCGCCACCTCTGACTTGAGCGTCGATTTTTGTGAT
GCTCGTCAGGGGGGCGGAGCCTATGGAAAAACGCCAGCAACGCGGCCTTTTTACGGTTCCTGGCCTTTTG
CTGGCCTTTTGCTCACATGTTCTTTCCTGCGTTATCCCCTGATTCTGTGGATAACCGTATTACCGCCTTT
GAGTGAGCTGATACCGCTCGCCGCAGCCGAACGACCGAGCGCAGCGAGTCAGTGAGCGAGGAAGCGGAAG
AGCGCCCAATACGCAAACCGCCTCTCCCCGCGCGTTGGCCGATTCATTAATGCAGCTGGCACGACAGGTT
TCCCGACTGGAAAGCGGGCAGTGAGCGCAACGCAATTAATGTGAGTTAGCTCACTCATTAGGCACCCCAG
GCTTTACACTTTATGCTTCCGGCTCGTATGTTGTGTGGAATTGTGAGCGGATAACAATTTCACACAGGAA
ACAGCTATGACCATGATTACGCCAAGCGCGCAATTAACCCTCACTAAAGGGAACAAAAGCTGGAGCTCAG
TTTATCATTATCAATACTCGCCATTTCAAAGAATACGTAAATAATTAATAGTAGTGATTTTCCTAACTTT
ATTTAGTCAAAAAATTAGCCTTTTAATTCTGCTGTAACCCGTACATGCCCAAAATAGGGGGCGGGTTACA
CAGAATATATAACATCGTAGGTGTCTGGGTGAACAGTTTATTCCTGGCATCCACTAAATATAATGGAGCC
CGCTTTTTAAGCTGGCATCCAGAAAAAAAAAGAATCCCAGCACCAAAATATTGTTTTCTTCACCAACCAT
CAGTTCATAGGTCCATTCTCTTAGCGCAACTACAGAGAACAGGGGCACAAACAGGCAAAAAACGGGCACA
ACCTCAATGGAGTGATGCAACCTGCCTGGAGTAAATGATGACACAAGGCAATTGACCCACGCATGTATCT
ATCTCATTTTCTTACACCTTCTATTACCTTCTGCTCTCTCTGATTTGGAAAAAGCTGAAAAAAAAGGTTG
AAACCAGTTCCCTGAAATTATTCCCCTACTTGACTAATAAGTATATAAAGACGGTAGGTATTGATTGTAA
TTCTGTAAATCTATTTCTTAAACTTCTTAAATTCTACTTTTATAGTTAGTCTTTTTTTTAGTTTTAAAAC
ACCAGAACTTAGTTTCGACGGATTCTAGAACTAGTCTAAAAATGGTTTCTAAAGGTGAAGCAGTTATTAA
GGAATTCATGAGATTCAAGGTACACATGGAAGGTTCTATGAATGGTCACGAATTTGAAATTGAAGGTGAA
GGTGAAGGTAGACCATATGAAGGTACTCAAACTGCTAAGTTGAAGGTTACTAAAGGTGGTCCATTGCCAT
TTTCTTGGGATATTTTGTCTCCACAATTCATGTACGGTTCTAGAGCTTTTACAAAACATCCAGCAGATAT
TCCAGATTACTACAAGCAATCATTCCCAGAAGGTTTTAAATGGGAAAGAGTTATGAACTTCGAAGATGGT
GGTGCAGTTACTGTTACACAAGATACTTCTTTGGAAGATGGTACATTGATCTATAAGGTTAAGTTGAGAG
GTACTAATTTTCCACCAGATGGTCCAGTTATGCAAAAGAAAACTATGGGTTGGGAAGCTTCAACAGAAAG
ATTGTACCCAGAAGATGGTGTTTTGAAGGGTGACATTAAGATGGCATTGAGATTGAAGGATGGTGGTAGA
TATTTGGCTGATTTCAAGACTACATACAAGGCTAAGAAACCAGTTCAAATGCCAGGTGCTTACAACGTTG
ATAGAAAGTTGGATATTACTTCTCATAATGAAGATTACACAGTTGTTGAACAATATGAAAGAAGTGAAGG
TAGACACAGTACAGGTGGTATGGATGAATTATACAAATGAGTCGACCTCGAGTCATGTAATTAGTTATGT
CACGCTTACATTCACGCCCTCCCCCCACATCCGCTCTAACCGAAAAGGAAGGAGTTAGACAACCTGAAGT
CTAGGTCCCTATTTATTTTTTTATAGTTATGTTAGTATTAAGAACGTTATTTATATTTCAAATTTTTCTT
TTTTTTCTGTACAGACGCGTGTACGCATGTAACATTATACTGAAAACCTTGCTTGAGAAGGTTTTGGGAC
GCTCGAAGGCTTTAATTTGCGGCCGGTACCCAATTCGCCCTATAGTGAGTCGTATTACGCGCGCTCACTG
GCCGTCGTTTTACAACGTCGTGACTGGGAAAACCCTGGCGTTACCCAACTTAATCGCCTTGCAGCACATC
CCCCTTTCGCCAGCTGGCGTAATAGCGAAGAGGCCCGCACCGATCGCCCTTCCCAACAGTTGCGCAGCCT
GAATGGCGAATGG
[124 nt withheld, positions 2884-3007]
C
[91 nt withheld, positions 3009-3099]
A
[49 nt withheld, positions 3101-3149]
CCTTTGACGTTGGAGTCCACGTTCTTT
[37 nt withheld, positions 3177-3213]
ACCCTATCTCGGTCTATTCTTTTGATTTATAAGGGATTTTGCCGATTTCGGCCTATTGGTTAAAAAATGA
GCTGATTTAACAAAAATTTAACGCGAATTTTAACAAAATATTAACGCTTACAATTTCCTGATGCGGTATT
TTCTCCTTACGCATCTGTGCGGTATTTCACACCGCATATCGACCGGTCGAGGAGAACTTCTAGTATATCT
ACATACCTAATATTATTGCCTTATTAAAAATGGAATCCCAACAATTACATCAAAATCCACATTCTCTTCA
AAATCAATTGTCCTGTACTTCCTTGTTCATGTGTGTTCAAAAACGTTATATTTATAGGATAATTATACTC
TATTTCTCAACAAGTAATTGGTTGTTTGGCCGAGCGGTCTAAGGCGCCTGATTCAAGAAATATCTTGACC
GCAGTTAACTGTGGGAATACTCAGGTATCGTAAGATGCAAGAGTTCGAATCTCTTAGCAACCATTATTTT
TTTCCTCAACATAACGAGAACACACAGGGGCGCTATCGCACAGAATCAAATTCGATGACTGGAAATTTTT
TGTTAATTTCAGAGGTCGCCTGACGCATATACCTTTTTCAACTGAAAAATTGGGAGAAAAAGGAAAGGTG
AGAGCGCCGGAACCGGCTTTTCATATAGAATAGAGAAGCGTTCATGACTAAATGCTTGCATCACAATACT
TGAAGTTGACAATATTATTTAAGGACCTATTGTTTTTTCCAATAGGTGGTTAGCAATCGTCTTACTTTCT
AACTTTTCTTACCTTTTACATTTCAGCAATATATATATATATATTTCAAGGATATACCATTCTAATGTCT
GCCCCTAAGAAGATCGTCGTTTTGCCAGGTGACCACGTTGGTCAAGAAATCACAGCCGAAGCCATTAAGG
TTCTTAAAGCTATTTCTGATGTTCGTTCCAATGTCAAGTTCGATTTCGAAAATCATTTAATTGGTGGTGC
TGCTATCGATGCTACAGGTGTTCCACTTCCAGATGAGGCGCTGGAAGCCTCCAAGAAGGCTGATGCCGTT
TTGTTAGGTGCTGTGGGTGGTCCTAAATGGGGTACCGGTAGTGTTAGACCTGAACAAGGTTTACTAAAAA
TCCGTAAAGAACTTCAATTGTACGCCAACTTAAGACCATGTAACTTTGCATCCGACTCTCTTTTAGACTT
ATCTCCAATCAAGCCACAATTTGCTAAAGGTACTGACTTCGTTGTTGTCAGAGAATTAGTGGGAGGTATT
TACTTTGGTAAGAGAAAGGAAGACGATGGTGATGGTGTCGCTTGGGATAGTGAACAATACACCGTTCCAG
AAGTGCAAAGAATCACAAGAATGGCCGCTTTCATGGCCCTACAACATGAGCCACCATTGCCTATTTGGTC
CTTGGATAAAGCTAATGTTTTGGCCTCTTCAAGATTATGGAGAAAAACTGTGGAGGAAACCATCAAGAAC
GAATTCCCTACATTGAAGGTTCAACATCAATTGATTGATTCTGCCGCCATGATCCTAGTTAAGAACCCAA
CCCACCTAAATGGTATTATAATCACCAGCAACATGTTTGGTGATATCATCTCCGATGAAGCCTCCGTTAT
CCCAGGTTCCTTGGGTTTGTTGCCATCTGCGTCCTTGGCCTCTTTGCCAGACAAGAACACCGCATTTGGT
TTGTACGAACCATGCCACGGTTCTGCTCCAGATTTGCCAAAGAATAAGGTCAACCCTATCGCCACTATCT
TGTCTGCTGCAATGATGTTGAAATTGTCATTGAACTTGCCTGAAGAAGGTAAGGCCATTGAAGATGCAGT
TAAAAAGGTTTTGGATGCAGGTATCAGAACTGGTGATTTAGGTGGTTCCAACAGTACCACCGAAGTCGGT
GATGCTGTCGCCGAAGAAGTTAAGAAAATCCTTGCTTAAAAAGATTCTCTTTTTTTATGATATTTGTACA
TAAACTTTATAAATGAAATTCATAATAGAAACGACACGAAATTACAAAATGGAATATGTTCATAGGGTAG
ACGAAACTATATACGCAATCTACATACATTTATCAAGAAGGAGAAAAAGGAGGATGTAAAGGAATACAGG
TAAGCAAATTGATACTAATGGCTCAACGTGATAAGGAAAAAGAATTGCACTTTAACATTAATATTGACAA
GGAGGAGGGCACCACACAAAAAGTTAGGTGTAACAGAAAATCATGAAACTATGATTCCTAATTTATATAT
TGGAGGATTTTCTCTAAAAAAAAAAAAATACAACAAATAAAAAACACTCAATGACCTGACCATTTGATGG
AGTTTAAGTCAATACCTTCTTGAACCATTTCCCATAATGGTGAAAGTTCCCTCAAGAATTTTACTCTGTC
AGAAACGGCCTTAACGACGTAGTCGATATGGTGCACTCTCAGTACAATCTGCTCTGATGCCGCATAGTTA
AGCCAGCCCCGACACCCGCCAACACCCGCTGACGCGCCCTGACGGGCTTGTCTGCTCCCGGCATCCGCTT
ACAGACAAGCTGTGACCGTCTCCGGGAGCTGCATGTGTCAGAGGTTTTCACCGTCATCACCGAAACGCGC
GAGACGAAAGGGCCTCGTGATACGCCTATTTTTATAGGTTAATGTCATGATAATAATGGTTTCTTAGGAC
GGATCGCTTGCCTGTAACTTACACGCGCCTCGTATCTTTTAATGATGGAATAATTTGGGAATTTACTCTG
TGTTTATTTATTTTTATGTTTTGTATTTGGATTTTAGAAAGTAAATAAAGAAGGTAGAAGAGTTACGGAA
TGAAGAAAAAAAAATAAACAAAGGTTTAAAAAATTTCAACAAAAAGCGTACTTTACATATATATTTATTA
GACAAGAAAAGCAGATTAAATAGATATACATTCGATTAACGATAAGTAAAATGTAAAATCACAGGATTTT
CGTGTGTGGTCTTCTACACAGACAAGATGAAACAATTCGGCATTAATACCTGAGAGCAGGAAGAGCAAGA
TAAAAGGTAGTATTTGTTGGCGATCCCCCTAGAGTCTTTTACATCTTCGGAAAACAAAAACTATTTTTTC
TTTAATTTCTTTTTTTACTTTCTATTTTTAATTTATATATTTATATTAAAAAATTTAAATTATAATTATT
TTTATAGCACGTGATGAAAAGGACCCAGGTGGCACTTTTCGGGGAAATGTGCGCGGAACCCCTATTTGTT
TATTTTTCTAAATACATTCAAATATGTATCCGCTCATGAGACAATAACCCTGATAAATGCTTCAATAATA
TTGAAAAAGGAAGAGTATGAGTATTCAACATTTCCGTGTCGCCCTTATTCCCTTTTTTGCGGCATTTTGC
CTTCCTGTTTTTGCTCACCCAGAAACGCTGGTGAAAGTAAAAGATGCTGAAGATCAGTTGGGTGCACGAG
TGGGTTACATCGAACTGGATCTCAACAGCGGTAAGATCCTTGAGAGTTTTCGCCCCGAAGAACGTTTTCC
AATGATGAGCACTTTTAAAGTTCTGCTATGTGGCGCGGTATTATCCCGTATTGACGCCGGGCAAGAGCAA
CTCGGTCGCCGCATACACTATTCTCAGAATGACTTGGTTGAGTACTCACCAGTCACAGAAAAGCATCTTA
CGGATGGCATGACAGTAAGAGAATTATGCAGTGCTGCCATAACCATGAGTGATAACACTGCGGCCAACTT
ACTTCTGACAACGATCGGAGGACCGAAGGAGCTAACCGCTTTTTTGCACAACATGGGGGATCATGTAACT
CGCCTTGATCGTTGGGAACCGGAGCTGAATGAAGCCATACCAAACGACGAGCGTGACACCACGATGCCTG
TAGCAATGGCAACAACGTTGCGCAAACTATTAACTGGCGAACTACTTACTCTAGCTTCCCGGCAACAATT
AATAGACTGGATGGAGGCGGATAAAGTTGCAGGACCACTTCTGCGCTCGGCCCTTCCGGCTGGCTGGTTT
ATTGCTGATAAATCTGGAGCCGGTGAGCGTGGGTCTCGCGGTATCATTGCAGCACTGGGGCCAGATGGTA
AGCCCTCCCGTATCGTAGTTATCTACACGACGGGGAGTCAGGCAACTATGGATGAACGAAATAGACAGAT
CGCTGAGATAGGTGCCTCACTGATTAAGCATTGGTAACTGTCAGACCAAGTTTACTCATATATACTTTAG
ATTGATTTAAAACTTCATTTTTAATTTAAAAGGATCTAGGTGAAGATCCTTTTTGATAATCTCATGACCA
AAATCCCTTAACGTGAGTTTTCGTTCCACTGAGCGTCAGACCCCGTAGAAAAGATCAAAGGATCTTC
